>Addgene plasmid #148794 | pnYC-NvM-DmNot4_813-836opt-F821D_AG | depositor full sequence | sequence record 291242 | Full Sequence
GTATGGCAATGAAAGACGGTGAGCTGGTGATATGGGATAGTGTTCACCCTTGTTACACCGTTTTCCATGA
GCAAACTGAAACGTTTTCATCGCTCTGGAGTGAATACCACGACGATTTCCGGCAGTTTCTACACATATAT
TCGCAAGATGTGGCGTGTTACGGTGAAAACCTGGCCTATTTCCCTAAAGGGTTTATTGAGAATATGTTTT
TCGTCTCAGCCAATCCCTGGGTGAGTTTCACCAGTTTTGATTTAAACGTGGCCAATATGGACAACTTCTT
CGCCCCCGTTTTCACCATGGGCAAATATTATACGCAAGGCGACAAGGTGCTGATGCCGCTGGCGATTCAG
GTTCATCATGCCGTCTGTGATGGCTTCCATGTCGGCAGAATGCTTAATGAATTACAACAGTACTGCGATG
AGTGGCAGGGCGGGGCGTAATTTTTTTAAGGCAGTTATTGGTGCCCTTAAACGCCTGGTGCTACGCCTGA
ATAAGTGATAATAAGCGGATGAATGGCAGAAATTCGAAAGCAAATTCGACCCGGTCGTCGGTTCAGGGCA
GGGTCGTTAAATAGCCGCTTATGTCTATTGCTGGTTTACCGGTTTATTGACTACCGGAAGCAGTGTGACC
GTGTGCTTCTCAAATGCCTGAGGCCAGTTTGCTCAGGCTCTCCCCGTGGAGGTAATAATTGACGATATGA
TCATTTATTCTGCCTCCCAGAGCCTGATAAAAACGGTTAGCGCTTCGTTAATACAGATGTAGGTGTTCCA
CAGGGTAGCCAGCAGCATCCTGCGATGCAGATCCGGAACATAATGGTGCAGGGCGCTTGTTTCGGCGTGG
GTATGGTGGCAGGCCCCGTGGCCGGGGGACTGTTGGGCGCTGCCGGCACCTGTCCTACGAGTTGCATGAT
AAAGAAGACAGTCATAAGTGCGGCGACGATAGTCATGCCCCGCGCCCACCGGAAGGAGCTACCGGACAGC
GGTGCGGACTGTTGTAACTCAGAATAAGAAATGAGGCCGCTCATGGCGTTGACTCTCAGTCATAGTATCG
TGGTATCACCGGTTGGTTCCACTCTCTGTTGCGGGCAACTTCAGCAGCACGTAGGGGACTTCCGCGTTTC
CAGACTTTACGAAACACGGAAACCGAAGACCATTCATGTTGTTGCTCAGGTCGCAGACGTTTTGCAGCAG
CAGTCGCTTCACGTTCGCTCGCGTATCGGTGATTCATTCTGCTAACCAGTAAGGCAACCCCGCCAGCCTA
GCCGGGTCCTCAACGACAGGAGCACGATCATGCGCACCCGTGGCCAGGACCCAACGCTGCCCGAGATGCG
CCGCGTGCGGCTGCTGGAGATGGCGGACGCGATGGATATGTTCTGCCAAGGGTTGGTTTGCGCATTCACA
GTTCTCCGCAAGAATTGATTGGCTCCAATTCTTGGAGTGGTGAATCCGTTAGCGAGGTGCCGCCGGCTTC
CATTCAGGTCGAGGTGGCCCGGCTCCATGCACCGCGACGCAACGCGGGGAGGCAGACAAGGTATAGGGCG
GCGCCTACAATCCATGCCAACCCGTTCCATGTGCTCGCCGAGGCGGCATAAATCGCCGTGACGATCAGCG
GTCCAGTGATCGAAGTTAGGCTGGTAAGAGCCGCGAGCGATCCTTGAAGCTGTCCCTGATGGTCGTCATC
TACCTGCCTGGACAGCATGGCCTGCAACGCGGGCATCCCGATGCCGCCGGAAGCGAGAAGAATCATAATG
GGGAAGGCCATCCAGCCTCGCGTCGCGAACGCCAGCAAGACGTAGCCCAGCGCGTCGGCCGCCATGCCGG
CGATAATGGCCTGCTTCTCGCCGAAACGTTTGGTGGCGGGACCAGTGACGAAGGCTTGAGCGAGGGCGTG
CAAGATTCCGAATACCGCAAGCGACAGGCCGATCATCGTCGCGCTCCAGCGAAAGCGGTCCTCGCCGAAA
ATGACCCAGAGCGCTGCCGGCACCTGTCCTACGAGTTGCATGATAAAGAAGACAGTCATAAGTGCGGCGA
CGATAGTCATGCCCCGCGCCCACCGGAAGGAGCTGACTGGGTTGAAGGCTCTCAAGGGCATCGGTCGACG
CTCTCCCTTATGCGACTCCTGCATTAGGAAGCAGCCCAGTAGTAGGTTGAGGCCGTTGAGCACCGCCGCC
GCAAGGAATGGTGCATGCAAGGAGATGGCGCCCAACAGTCCCCCGGCCACGGGGCCTGCCACCATACCCA
CGCCGAAACAAGCGCTCATGAGCCCGAAGTGGCGAGCCCGATCTTCCCCATCGGTGATGTCGGCGATATA
GGCGCCAGCAACCGCACCTGTGGCGCCGGTGATGCCGGCCACGATGCGTCCGGCGTAGAGGATCAGACTA
AGATCTCGATCCCGCGAAATTAATACGACTCACTATAGGGGAATTGTGAGCGGATAACAATTCCCCACTA
GTAATAATTTTGTTTAACTTTAAGAAGGAGATATACCATGGAAACTGAAGAAGGTAAACTGGTAATCTGG
ATTAACGGCGATAAAGGCTATAACGGTCTCGCTGAAGTCGGTAAGAAATTCGAGAAAGATACCGGAATTA
AAGTCACCGTTGAGCATCCGGATAAACTGGAAGAGAAATTCCCACAGGTTGCGGCAACTGGCGATGGCCC
TGACATTATCTTCTGGGCACACGACCGCTTTGGTGGCTACGCTCAATCTGGCCTGTTGGCTGAAATCACC
CCGGACAAAGCGTTCCAGGACAAGCTGTATCCGTTTACCTGGGATGCCGTACGTTACAACGGCAAGCTGA
TTGCTTACCCGATCGCTGTTGAAGCGTTATCGCTGATTTATAACAAAGACCTGCTGCCGAACCCGCCAAA
AACCTGGGAAGAGATCCCGGCGCTGGATAAAGAACTGAAAGCGAAAGGTAAGAGCGCCCTGATGTTCAAC
CTGCAAGAACCGTACTTCACCTGGCCGCTGATTGCTGCTGACGGGGGTTATGCGTTCAAGTATGAAAACG
GCAAGTACGACATTAAAGACGTGGGCGTGGATAACGCTGGCGCGAAAGCGGGTCTGACCTTCCTGGTTGA
CCTGATTAAAAACAAACACATGAATGCAGACACCGATTACTCCATCGCAGAAGCTGCCTTTAATAAAGGC
GAAACAGCGATGACCATCAACGGCCCGTGGGCATGGTCCAACATCGACACCAGCAAAGTGAATTATGGTG
TAACGGTACTGCCGACCTTCAAGGGTCAACCATCCAAACCGTTCGTTGGCGTGCTGAGCGCAGGTATTAA
CGCCGCCAGTCCGAACAAAGAGCTGGCAAAAGAGTTCCTCGAAAACTATCTGCTGACTGATGAAGGTCTG
GAAGCGGTTAATAAAGACAAACCGCTGGGTGCCGTAGCGCTGAAGTCTTACGAGGAAGAGTTGGCGAAAG
ATCCACGTATTGCCGCCACGATGGAAAACGCCCAGAAAGGTGAAATCATGCCGAACATCCCGCAGATGTC
CGCTTTCTGGTATGCCGTGCGTACTGCGGTGATCAACGCCGCCAGCGGTCGTCAGACTGTCGATGAAGCC
CTTAAAGACGCGCAGACTGGTACCGGCAGCGGCGAAAACCTTTACTTCCAGGGCCATATGCTCGAGGATG
ATGATCTGGGCTTCGATCCGGATGTGGAAACCCAGAAAGGCCTGGCGGAACTGATGGAAAACGAAGTGTA
AGGATCCTAATAGTCTAGAGCTAGCCCTAGGAGATCCGGCTGCTAACAAAGCCCGAAAGGAAGCTGAGTT
GGCTGCTGCCACCGCTGAGCAATAACTAGCATAACCCCTTGGGGCCTCTAAACGGGTCTTGAGGGGTTTT
TTGCTGAAAGGAGGAACTATATCCGGATATCCCGCAAGAGGCCCGGCAGTACCGGCATAACCAAGCCTAT
GCCTACAGCATCCAGGGTGACGGTGCCGAGGATGACGATGAGCGCATTGTTAGATTTCATACACGGTGCC
TGACTGCGTTAGCAATTTAACTGTGATAAACTACCGCATTAAAGCTTATCGATGATAAGCTGTCAAACAT
GAGAATTACAACTTATATCGTATGGGGCTGACTTCAGGTGCTACATTTGAAGAGATAAATTGCACTGAAA
TCAAGAAATATTTTATCTGATTAATAAGATGATCTTCTTGAGATCGTTTTGGTCTGCGCGTAATCTCTTG
CTCTGAAAACGAAAAAACCGCCTTGCAGGGCGGTTTTTCGAAGGTTCTCTGAGCTACCAACTCTTTGAAC
CGAGGTAACTGGCTTGGAGGAGCGCAGTCACCAAAACTTGTCCTTTCAGTTTAGCCTTAACCGGCGCATG
ACTTCAAGACTAACTCCTCTAAATCAATTACCAGTGGCTGCTGCCAGTGGTGCTTTTGCATGTCTTTCCG
GGTTGGACTCAAGACGATAGTTACCGGATAAGGCGCAGCGGTCGGACTGAACGGGGGGTTCGTGCATACA
GTCCAGCTTGGAGCGAACTGCCTACCCGGAACTGAGTGTCAGGCGTGGAATGAGACAAACGCGGCCATAA
CAGCGGAATGACACCGGTAAACCGAAAGGCAGGAACAGGAGAGCGCACGAGGGAGCCGCCAGGGGGAAAC
GCCTGGTATCTTTATAGTCCTGTCGGGTTTCGCCACCACTGATTTGAGCGTCAGATTTCGTGATGCTTGT
CAGGGGGGCGGAGCCTATGGAAAAACGGCTTTGCCGCGGCCCTCTCACTTCCCTGTTAAGTATCTTCCTG
GCATCTTCCAGGAAATCTCCGCCCCGTTCGTAAGCCATTTCCGCTCGCCGCAGTCGAACGACCGAGCGTA
GCGAGTCAGTGAGCGAGGAAGCGGAATATATCCTGTATCACATATTCTGCTGACGCACCGGTGCAGCCTT
TTTTCTCCTGCCACATGAAGCACTTCACTGACACCCTCATCAGTGCCAACATAGTAAGCCAGTATACACT
CCCCTAGCGCTGATGTCCGGCGGTGCTTTTGCCGTTACGCACCACCCCGTCAGTAGCTGAACAGGAGGGA
CAGCTGATAGAAACAGAAGCCACTGGAGCACCTCAAAAACACCATCATACACTAAATCAGTAAGTTGGCA
GCATCACCCGACGCACTTTGCGCCGAATAAATACCTGTGACGGAAGATCACTTCGCAGAATAAATAAATC
CTGGTGTCCCTGTTGATACCGGGAAGCCCTGGGCCAACTTTTGGCGAAAATGAGACGTTGATCGGCACGT
AAGAGGTTCCAACTTTCACCATAATGAAATAAGATCACTACCGGGCGTATTTTTTGAGTTATCGAGATTT
TCAGGAGCTAAGGAAGCTAAAATGGAGAAAAAAATCACTGGATATACCACCGTTGATATATCCCAATGGC
ATCGTAAAGAACATTTTGAGGCATTTCAGTCAGTTGCTCAATGTACCTATAACCAGACCGTTCAGCTGGA
TATTACGGCCTTTTTAAAGACCGTAAAGAAAAATAAGCACAAGTTTTATCCGGCCTTTATTCACATTCTT
GCCCGCCTGATGAATGCTCATCCGGAATTC
Features (pLannotate 1.2.2; 17 found; start..end, strand, type, name):
    738..833     -  CDS            resD (fragment): REDF_ECOLI - Also known as D. Protein inferred from homology: Swiss-Prot protein existence level 3. Acts as a repressor of transcription and as a site-specific resolvase that cleaves at the RfsF site. From Escherichia coli (strain K12).
    823..880     +  CDS            TcR (fragment): tetracycline efflux protein; tet; confers resistance to tetracycline
    877..970     -  CDS            TcR (fragment): tetracycline efflux protein; tet; confers resistance to tetracycline
   1474..2374    -  CDS            TcR (fragment): tetracycline efflux protein; tet; confers resistance to tetracycline
   2401..2419    +  promoter       T7 promoter: promoter for bacteriophage T7 RNA polymerase
   2420..2444    +  protein_bind   lac operator: The lac repressor binds to the lac operator to inhibit transcription in E. coli. This inhibition can be relieved by adding lactose or isopropyl-β-D-thiogalactopyranoside (IPTG). lac repressor encoded by lacI
   2459..2481    +  RBS            RBS: efficient ribosome binding site from bacteriophage T7 gene 10 (Olins and Rangwala, 1989)
   2492..3588    +  CDS            MBP (fragment): maltose binding protein from E. coli; malE (mutated); This version of the gene does not encode a signal sequence, so MBP will remain in the cytosol.
   3749..3798    +  CDS            SET1 (fragment): solubility-enhancement tag derived from T7 phage gene 10B
   3806..3853    +  terminator     T7 terminator: transcription terminator for bacteriophage T7 RNA polymerase
   3876..3980    -  CDS            TcR (fragment): tetracycline efflux protein; tet; confers resistance to tetracycline
   4028..4056    -  promoter       tet promoter: E. coli promoter for tetracycline efflux protein gene
   4168..4713    +  rep_origin     p15A ori: Plasmids containing the medium-copy-number p15A origin of replication can be propagated in E. coli cells that contain a second plasmid with the ColE1 origin.
   4801..4856    +  rep_origin     RSF ori (fragment): Plasmids containing the RSF 1030 origin of replication can be propagated in E. coli cells that contain additional plasmids with compatible origins.
   4975..5118    -  mobile_element IS1 (fragment): prokaryotic transposable element IS1
   5239..5341    +  promoter       cat promoter: promoter of the E. coli cat gene encoding chloramphenicol acetyltransferase
   5342..440     +  CDS            CmR (across the origin): chloramphenicol acetyltransferase; cat; confers resistance to chloramphenicol
