[The description below was written by a language model from this plasmid's Addgene catalogue record and pLannotate feature annotations shown in this document.]
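Description:
pnYC-NvM-DmNot4_813-836opt-F821D_AG is a 5,560 nt bacterial expression plasmid for producing a short peptide of Drosophila melanogaster NOT4 (CG31716), residues 813–836, carrying the F821D substitution. The backbone is recorded as unknown, but the annotated features show a p15A origin of replication with a chloramphenicol acetyltransferase gene under its own cat promoter, plus disrupted fragments of a tetracycline resistance gene, its tet promoter and an IS1 remnant. These look like leftovers of the parental vector rather than functional elements. The plasmid is listed as low copy and is selected with chloramphenicol. The p15A origin is compatible with ColE1-type plasmids, so it can in principle be maintained alongside a second expression vector in the same E. coli cell.

The expression cassette consists of a T7 promoter followed by a lac operator, the T7 gene 10 ribosome binding site and a T7 terminator, giving IPTG-inducible transcription in hosts that supply T7 RNA polymerase. The annotated coding region is a cytosolic maltose-binding protein lacking its signal sequence. The NOT4 fragment itself is not called out in the feature table, but it presumably lies in the unannotated stretch between MBP and the terminator, which would make it an N-terminal MBP fusion. A short match to a T7 gene 10-derived tag is also annotated just upstream of the terminator. The insert was made as synthetic DNA, codon-optimised for E. coli.

The associated study concerns a conserved CAF40-binding motif in metazoan NOT4 that mediates association with the CCR4–NOT complex. The construct therefore plausibly provides a recombinant point-mutant peptide for such binding analyses, although the record does not state the effect of F821D. The deposited sequence may be theoretical rather than fully verified.
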