Addgene plasmid #148794: pnYC-NvM-DmNot4_813-836opt-F821D_AG
Purpose: Bacterial Expression of DmNot4_813-836opt-F821D
Depositing lab: Elisa Izaurralde. Depositing organization: Max Planck Institute for Developmental Biology. Publication: A conserved CAF40-binding motif in metazoan NOT4 mediates association with the CCR4-NOT complex. Keskeny C, Raisch T, Sgromo A, Igreja C, Bhandari D, Weichenrieder O, Izaurralde E. Genes Dev. 2019 Feb 1;33(3-4):236-252. doi: 10.1101/gad.320952.118. Epub 2019 Jan 28. PubMed 30692204.
Backbone
  Vector backbone: Unknown
  Vector type: Bacterial Expression
Growth in bacteria
  Bacterial resistance: Chloramphenicol, 25 μg/mL
  Growth temperature: 37°C
  Growth strain: DH5alpha
  Copy number: Low Copy
Gene/Insert
  Gene/Insert name: DmNot4_813-836opt-F821D
  Species: Synthetic
  Entrez Gene: CG31716 (a.k.a. CG5244, cg5251, CG5251, Dmel\CG31716, not3/5, not4, NOT4)
  Cloning method: Unknown
Terms and licenses: Academic/Nonprofit Terms; Industry Terms: Not Available to Industry
Depositor comments: synthesized DNA from GeneArt. Codon optimized for Expression in E.coli Plasmids from this collection were made available to the research community and donated after the lab closed. Please note that the sequence provided by the depositing laboratory may be theoretical/predicted or based on Sanger sequencing results. There may be discrepancies between sequencing results obtained by Addgene and the depositor sequence. If an Addgene verified sequence is not available, please contact before placing your order to request that our lab fully sequence the plasmid.
How to cite: pnYC-NvM-DmNot4_813-836opt-F821D_AG was a gift from Elisa Izaurralde (Addgene plasmid # 148794 ; http://n2t.net/addgene:148794 ; RRID:Addgene_148794)
